>Addgene plasmid #245160 | pJAK212 | addgene full sequence | sequence record 495260 | Addgene NGS Result
TTGAGATCCTTTTTTTCTGCGCGTAATCTGCTGCTTGCAAACAAAAAAACCACCGCTACCAGCGGTGGTT
TGTTTGCCGGATCAAGAGCTACCAACTCTTTTTCCGAAGGTAACTGGCTTCAGCAGAGCGCAGATACCAA
ATACTGTTCTTCTAGTGTAGCCGTAGTTAGGCCACCACTTCAAGAACTCTGTAGCACCGCCTACATACCT
CGCTCTGCTAATCCTGTTACCAGTGGCTGCTGCCAGTGGCGATAAGTCGTGTCTTACCGGGTTGGACTCA
AGACGATAGTTACCGGATAAGGCGCAGCGGTCGGGCTGAACGGGGGGTTCGTGCACACAGCCCAGCTTGG
AGCGAACGACCTACACCGAACTGAGATACCTACAGCGTGAGCTATGAGAAAGCGCCACGCTTCCCGAAGG
GAGAAAGGCGGACAGGTATCCGGTAAGCGGCAGGGTCGGAACAGGAGAGCGCACGAGGGAGCTTCCAGGG
GGAAACGCCTGGTATCTTTATAGTCCTGTCGGGTTTCGCCACCTCTGACTTGAGCGTCGATTTTTGTGAT
GCTCGTCAGGGGGGCGGAGCCTATGGAAAAACGCCAGCAACGCGGCCTTTTTACGGTTCCTGGCCTTTTG
CTGGCCTTTTGCTCACATGTTCTTTCCTGCGTTATCCCCTGATTCTGTGGATAACCGTATTACCGCCTTT
GAGTGAGCTGATACCGCTCGCCGCAGCCGAACGACCGAGCGCAGCGAGTCAGTGAGCGAGGAAGCGGAAG
AGCGCCCAATACGCAGGGCCCCCTGCTTCGGGGTCATTATAGCGATTTTTTCGGTATATCCATCCTTTTT
CGCACGATATACAGGATTTTGCCAAAGGGTTCGTGTAGACTTTCCTTGGTGTATCCAACGGCGTCAGCCG
GGCAGGATAGGTGAAGTAGGCCCACCCGCGAGCGGGTGTTCCTTCTTCACTGTCCCTTATTCGCACCTGG
CGGTGCTCAACGGGAATCCTGCTCTGCGAGGCTGGCCGGCTACCGCCGGCGTAACAGATGAGGGCAAGCG
GATGGCTGATGAAACCAAGCCAACCAGGAAGGGCAGCCCACCTATCAAGGTGTACTGCCTTCCAGACGAA
CGAAGAGCGATTGAGGAAAAGGCGGCGGCGGCCGGCATGAGCCTGTCGGCCTACCTGCTGGCCGTCGGCC
AGGGCTACAAAATCACGGGCGTCGTGGACTATGAGCACGTCCGCGAGCTGGCCCGCATCAATGGCGACCT
GGGCCGCCTGGGCGGCCTGCTGAAACTCTGGCTCACCGACGACCCGCGCACGGCGCGGTTCGGTGATGCC
ACGATCCTCGCCCTGCTGGCGAAGATCGAAGAGAAGCAGGACGAGCTTGGCAAGGTCATGATGGGCGTGG
TCCGCCCGAGGGCAGAGCCATGACTTTTTTAGCCGCTAAAACGGCCGGGGGGTGCGCGTGATTGCCAAGC
ACGTCCCCATGCGCTCCATCAAGAAGAGCGACTTCGCGGAGCTGGTGAAGTACATCACCGACGAGCAAGG
CAAGACCGATCGGGCCCCCTGCAGGATAAAAAAATTGTAGATAAATTTTATAAAATAGTTTTATCTACAA
TTTTTTTATCAGGAAACAGCTATGACCGCGGCCGCTGTATCCATATGACCATGATTACGAATTCCCCGGA
TCGAGATAGTATATGATGCATATTCTTTAAATATAGATAAAGTTATAGAAGCAATAGAAGATTTAGGATT
TACTGTAATATAAATTACACTTTTAAAAAGTTTAAAAACATGATACAATAAGTTATGGTTGGAATTGTTA
TCCGCTCACAATTCCAACTTATGATTAAAATTTTAAGGAGGTGTATTTCATAATGTGTCGAATAACGCTT
TACAAACAATTATTAACGCCCGGTTACCAGGCGAAGAGGGGCTGTGGCAGATTCATCTGCAGGACGGAAA
AATCAGCGCCATTGATGCGCAATCCGGCGTGATGCCCATAACTGAAAACAGCCTGGATGCCGAACAAGGT
TTAGTTATACCGCCGTTTGTGGAGCCACATATTCACCTGGACACCACGCAAACCGCCGGACAACCGAACT
GGAATCAGTCCGGCACGCTGTTTGAAGGCATTGAACGCTGGGCCGAGCGCAAAGCGTTATTAACCCATGA
CGATGTGAAACAACGCGCATGGCAAACGCTGAAATGGCAGATTGCCAACGGCATTCAGCATGTGCGTACC
CATGTCGATGTTTCGGATGCAACGCTAACTGCGCTGAAAGCAATGCTGGAAGTGAAGCAGGAAGTCGCGC
CGTGGATTGATCTGCAAATCGTCGCCTTCCCTCAGGAAGGGATTTTGTCGTATCCCAACGGTGAAGCGTT
GCTGGAAGAGGCGTTACGCTTAGGGGCAGATGTAGTGGGGGCGATTCCGCATTTTGAATTTACCCGTGAA
TACGGCGTGGAGTCGCTGCATAAAACCTTCGCCCTGGCGCAAAAATACGACCGTCTCATCGACGTTCACT
GTGATGAGATCGATGACGAGCAGTCGCGCTTTGTCGAAACCGTTGCTGCCCTGGCGCACCATGAAGGCAT
GGGCGCACGAGTCACCGCCAGCCACACCACGGCAATGCACTCCTATAACGGGGCGTATACCTCACGCCTG
TTCCGCTTGCTGAAAATGTCCGGTATTAACTTTGTCGCCAACCCGCTGGTCAATATTCATCTGCAAGGAC
GTTTCGATACGTATCCAAAACGTCGCGGCATCACGCGCGTTAAAGAGATGCTGGAGTCCGGCATTAACGT
CTGCTTTGGTCACGATGATGTCTTCGATCCGTGGTATCCGCTGGGAACGGCGAATATGCTGCAAGTGCTG
CATATGGGGCTGCATGTTTGCCAGTTGATGGGCTACGGGCAGATTAACGATGGCCTGAATTTAATCACCC
ACCACAGCGCAAGGACGTTGAATTTGCAGGATTACGGCATTGCCGCCGGAAACAGCGCCAACCTGATTAT
CCTGCCGGCTGAAAATGGGTTTGATGCGCTGCGCCGTCAGGTTCCGGTACGTTATTCGGTACGTGGCGGC
AAGGTGATTGCCAGCACACAACCGGCACAAACCACCGTATATCTGGAGCAGCCAGAAGCCATCGATTACA
AACGTTGAACGACTGGGTTACAGCGAGCTTAGTTTAAAGGGCGAATTCCTAGAGTCGACGTCACGCGTCC
ATGGAGATCTCGAGGCCTGCAGACATGCAAGCTTGGCACTGGCCGTCGTTTTACAACGTCGTGACTGGGA
AAACCCTGGCGTTACCCAACTTAATCGCCTTGCAGCACATCCCCCTTTCGCCAGCTGGCGTAATAGCGAA
GAGGCCCGCACCGATCGCCCTTCCCAACAGTTGCGCAGCCTGAATGGCGAATGGCGCTAGCATAAAAATA
AGAAGCCTGCATTTGCAGGCTTCTTATTTTTATGGCGCGCCGTTCTGAATCCTTAGCTAATGGTTCAACA
GGTAACTATGACGAAGATAGCACCCTGGATAAGTCTGTAATGGATTCTAAGGCATTTAATGAAGACGTGT
ATATAAAATGTGCTAATGAAAAAGAAAATGCGTTAAAAGAGCCTAAAATGAGTTCAAATGGTTTTGAAAT
TGATTGGTAGTTTAATTTAATATATTTTTTCTATTGGCTATCTCGATACCTATAGAATCTTCTGTTCACT
TTTGTTTTTGAAATATAAAAAGGGGCTTTTTAGCCCCTTTTTTTTAAAACTCCGGAGGAGTTTCTTCATT
CTTGATACTATACGTAACTATTTCGATTTGACTTCATTGTCAATTAAGCTAGTAAAATCAATGGTTAAAA
AACAAAAAACTTGCATTTTTCTACCTAGTAATTTATAATTTTAAGTGTCGAGTTTAAAAGTATAATTTAC
CAGGAAAGGAGCAAGTTTTTTAATAAGGAAAAATTTTTCCTTTTAAAATTCTATTTCGTTATATGACTAA
TTATAATCAAAAAAATGAAAATAAACAAGAGGTAAAAACTGCTTTAGAGAAATGTACTGATAAAAAAAGA
AAAAATCCTAGATTTACGTCATACATAGCACCTTTAACTACTAAGAAAAATATTGAAAGGACTTCCACTT
GTGGAGATTATTTGTTTATGTTGAGTGATGCAGACTTAGAACATTTTAAATTACATAAAGGTAATTTTTG
CGGTAATAGATTTTGTCCAATGTGTAGTTGGCGACTTGCTTGTAAGGATAGTTTAGAAATATCTATTCTT
ATGGAGCATTTAAGAAAAGAAGAAAATAAAGAGTTTATATTTTTAACTCTTACAACTCCAAATGTAAAAA
GTTATGATCTTAATTATTCTATTAAACAATATAATAAATCTTTTAAAAAATTAATGGAGCGTAAGGAAGT
TAAGGATATAACTAAAGGTTATATAAGAAAATTAGAAGTAACTTACCAAAAGGAAAAATACATAACAAAG
GATTTATGGAAAATAAAAAAAGATTATTATCAAAAAAAAGGACTTGAAATTGGTGATTTAGAACCTAATT
TTGATACTTATAATCCTCATTTTCATGTAGTTATTGCAGTTAATAAAAGTTATTTTACAGATAAAAATTA
TTATATAAATCGAGAAAGATGGTTGGAATTATGGAAGTTTGCTACTAAGGATGATTCTATAACTCAAGTT
GATGTTAGAAAAGCAAAAATTAATGATTATAAAGAGGTTTACGAACTTGCGAAATATTCAGCTAAAGACA
CTGATTATTTAATATCGAGGCCAGTATTTGAAATTTTTTATAAAGCATTAAAAGGCAAGCAGGTATTAGT
TTTTAGTGGATTTTTTAAAGATGCACACAAATTGTACAAGCAAGGAAAACTTGATGTTTATAAAAAGAAA
GATGAAATTAAATATGTCTATATAGTTTATTATAATTGGTGCAAAAAACAATATGAAAAAACTAGAATAA
GGGAACTTACGGAAGATGAAAAAGAAGAATTAAATCAAGATTTAATAGATGGAATAGAAATAGATTAAAG
TGTAACTATACTTTATATATATATGATTAAAAAAATAAAAAACAACAGCCTATTAGGTTGTTGTTTTTTA
TTTTCTTTATTAATTTTTTTAATTTTTAGTTTTTAGTTCTTTTTTAAAATAAGTTTCAGCCTCTTTTTCA
ATATTTTTTAAAGAAGGAGTATTTGCATGAATTGCCTTTTTTCTAACAGACTTAGGAAATATTTTAACAG
TATCTTCTTGCGCCGGTGATTTTGGAACTTCATAACTTACTAATTTATAATTATTATTTTCTTTTTTAAT
TGTAACAGTTGCAAAAGAAGCTGAACCTGTTCCTTCAACTAGTTTATCATCTTCAATATAATATTCTTGA
CCTATATAGTATAAATATATTTTTATTATATTTTTACTTTTTTCTGAATCTATTATTTTATAATCATAAA
AAGTTTTACCACCAAAAGAAGGTTGTACTCCTTCTGGTCCAACATATTTTTTTACTATATTATCTAAATA
ATTTTTGGGAACTGGTGTTGTAATTTGATTAATCGAACAACCAGTTATACTTAAAGGAATTATAACTATA
AAAATATATAGGATTATCTTTTTAAATTTCATTATTGGCCTCCTTTTTATTAAATTTATGTTACCATAAA
AAGGACATAACGGGAATATGTAGAATATTTTTAATGTAGACAAAATTTTACATAAATATAAAGAAAGGAA
GTGTTTGTTTAAATTTTATAGCAAACTATCAAAAATTAGGGGGATAAAAATTTATGAAAAAAAGGTTTTC
GATGTTATTTTTATGTTTAACTTTAATAGTTTGTGGTTTATTTACAAATTCGGCCGGCCAGTGGGCAAGT
TGAAAAATTCACAAAAATGTGGTATAATATCTTTGTTCATTAGAGCGATAAACTTGAATTTGAGAGGGAA
CTTAGATGGTATTTGAAAAAATTGATAAAAATAGTTGGAACAGAAAAGAGTATTTTGACCACTACTTTGC
AAGTGTACCTTGTACCTACAGCATGACCGTTAAAGTGGATATCACACAAATAAAGGAAAAGGGAATGAAA
CTATATCCTGCAATGCTTTATTATATTGCAATGATTGTAAACCGCCATTCAGAGTTTAGGACGGCAATCA
ATCAAGATGGTGAATTGGGGATATATGATGAGATGATACCAAGCTATACAATATTTCACAATGATACTGA
AACATTTTCCAGCCTTTGGACTGAGTGTAAGTCTGACTTTAAATCATTTTTAGCAGATTATGAAAGTGAT
ACGCAACGGTATGGAAACAATCATAGAATGGAAGGAAAGCCAAATGCTCCGGAAAACATTTTTAATGTAT
CTATGATACCGTGGTCAACCTTCGATGGCTTTAATCTGAATTTGCAGAAAGGATATGATTATTTGATTCC
TATTTTTACTATGGGGAAATATTATAAAGAAGATAACAAAATTATACTTCCTTTGGCAATTCAAGTTCAT
CACGCAGTATGTGACGGATTTCACATTTGCCGTTTTGTAAACGAATTGCAGGAATTGATAAATAGTTAAC
TTCAGGTTTGTCTGTAACTAAAAACAAGTATTTAAGCAAAAACATCGTAGAAATACGGTGTTTTTTGTTA
CCCTAAATATATCTTGCCCAAATGTCAAAGCTGGTGGAATGGCTTTTGGTATAAAAAATGAAGTGGCAAG
AGAAGTTGTTCGTGAGGTAAGAAACATAACGAAACTGCCTTTAGTAATAAAATTATCACCCAATGCAGAA
GATATTGTAGGAATGGCAAAAGTTTGTGAAGAAGAAGGTGCTGATGGAGTTTCATTAGTTAATACTTTTA
AAGCAATGGCAATTGATATAAAAAATAGAAGACCAGTATTTGAAAATGTATATGCTGGATTATCTGGACC
AGCTATAAAACCTATAGCTTTGAGAATGGTACATGAAGTGTGTAAAAATGTAAATATACCTGTAATGGGA
ATGGGCGGAATAACTAAAGCCACAGATGCTATAGAGTTTATAATGGCAGGAGCTACTTGTATCCAAGTTG
GAACTGCAAATTTTATGAATCCTAGAATAGGTATTGAAATAATAGATGGGATTAATGAATTTATGGATAG
AGAAGGAATAAAAAGTTTAGACGAAATAAGAGGAATTATATAAGGTAGAATAAATAGTATTTTAAAGATA
AAAAATATAGATTAAATAAACAATAATTTTATAACATTAACATGGAGGAAAAATAATATGAGTAAAGTAG
ATGTAGTGGATATATTAAAGAAAAGTGATGCATTGTTGGAGGGACATTTTTTATTATCTTCAGGAAAACA
CAGTAATAGATACGTACAATGTGCAAAAGTATTAAGATTTCCAGAATATGCTGCTGAGGTATTAAGTACA
GTTGTTGAACAAATAAAAGACTTAGATATAGACTTAGTAGTAGGACCAGCTATGGGTGGAGTAATAGTTT
CTTATGAGTTAGGAAGACAATTAGGAAAAGAAGCTGTATTTACTGAGAGAAAAGACAATACAATGGAGTT
AAGAAGAGGATTTGAAGTTAAAAAAGGAGCAAAGATAATAATTGCTGAAGACGTTGTAACTACTGGTAAA
TCAACTATGGAGACAAAAAGAGTATTAGAAGCCTTAGGTGGAGAAGTTGTAGGTGTTGCATGTATAGCAG
ATAGAACTAATCATGATATAGGTATGCCTATATATAGTGCTATAAAACTTGATATTCAAGTTTATGAATC
TGATGAGTGTCCTTTATGTAAGGAAGGAAAATTACCAGTTGTTAAGCCTGGAAGTAGAGAGTTCAAGGAA
TTAGGGATGTAATAACGAATTCTGCATCAAGCTAGCATAAAAATAAGAAGCCTGCAAATGCAGGCTTCTT
ATTTTTATGGTACCCGTTAACAGATCTGAGCTCAGAATGGGATCCGCACAATGAAGGACTGTTCAGTCTG
ATTCATCCACATTATACTAAATGCTTACTTCTATTCCATCTTCCATTTAGTGTAACGGAAAAAGGCTTCT
CTCATGAGAAGTCTTTTTTATTTAAACTTAATTATTTATAGTGTTACTTAAAAAATGTAAATTTTTTAGA
GTAAAAATTTGTAATATAACATATAACTTAAAAATAAAAAGCAGTTAGCCTTATAAATGAAGGTTAGCTG
TTTTTTTTGTTAAAAATATATTTACAAAATAAGAGATAGTAGCAGTACAATATAAGTATAAGGTAAAAGT
ATTATATATTAGGGAGGGGTAAGTATGAAAAATCAATTAAATGAAAATCATAAAAAGGTTGTATTTTTTG
GAGTAGGTGCTGTAGGAGCTACTTTTGCAGAACAATTTTTTAACTCTAAATATGATTTTAAAATTCTTTG
TGATAATGAAAGAAAGAAAAGATATTTAGAAGAAGGATTTATAATAAATGGAAAAAGGTATGATTTTAAT
TATGTAACTAAAGATGAGTATAAACAAGAGGCTGATTTTATAATTATAGGTCTAAAATATAATAATTTAA
AAGAAAATATAAAAGAATTAGATGGATTAGTTGGAAAAAATACAGTTATAATGTCTCTGCTAAATGGAGT
TGATAGCGAAGAGATAATAGGAGAAAGATTTGGAATTGGAAAAATGGTATATTCATATGTTACCAATATA
GATGCAAAGAAAATCAATAATAATATTATACACACTACTAATGGGATAATTGTATTTGGTAACAAAGATA
ATAGTGAAGATAGAAAAACTAATATAATAACTGAAGTCTTTGATGATGTAAATATAGAATATATTTTATC
AAAAGATATTCAACGAGATATGTGGTGGAAGTACATGGTTAATATTGGTGTAAATCAAACTTCAGCTATA
CTTGGTGCACCTTATGGAGTTTTTCAGAGTTCTGAGCATTTAAGAGAATTAGCAAAATCTGCAATGAGGG
AAGTTGTTGCTATAGCACAAGCAAAAGACATATCTCTTACAGAAGATGATGTTGAAAATTCATTACATAG
AATACTAGAACATTCAAAAGAAGGAAGAACATCAATGCTTCAAGACGTGGAAGCTCATAGACCTACAGAA
GTAGATATGTTTTCTAAGAATATCTGCAAACTTGGAAAAAAATATAGCATACCTACTCCTATAAATCAGA
CTTTATTTTATATGATAAAAGTAATTGAAAGTAGATTTTAAAGGGTATTTGTAAGAAATATTGATAATTA
TTGATTTTAAATTTTATTAATGTTATATACTATCCTTTTTGATAATCTCATGACCAAAATCCCTTAACGT
GAGTTTTCGTTCCACTGAGCGTCAGACCCCGTAGAAAAGATCAAAGGATCTTC
Features (pLannotate 1.2.2; 11 found; start..end, strand, type, name):
      1..589     +  rep_origin     ori: high-copy-number ColE1/pMB1/pBR322/pUC origin of replication
    910..1019    +  oriT           oriT: incP origin of transfer
   1052..1423    +  CDS            traJ: oriT-recognizing protein; traJ
   1461..1553    +  CDS            traI (fragment): TRAI6_ECOLX - Experimental evidence at protein level: Swiss-Prot protein existence level 1. The initiation process of transfer DNA synthesis requires the interaction of at least three plasmid-specific components (TraH, I, and J) at the transfer origin resulting in the assembly of a specialised nucleoprotein complex - the relaxosome. Site- and strand-specific cleavage at the transfer origin is dependent on TraI and TraJ. From Escherichia coli.
   1581..1597    +  polyA_signal   OpIE-2 poly(A) signal (fragment): immediate-early gene 2 from the Orgyia pseudotsugata multicapsid nucleopolyhedrovirus; baculovirus polyadenylation signal
   1811..1835    -  protein_bind   lac operator: The lac repressor binds to the lac operator to inhibit transcription in E. coli. This inhibition can be relieved by adding lactose or isopropyl-β-D-thiogalactopyranoside (IPTG). lac repressor encoded by lacI
   1876..3158    +  CDS            codA (fragment): E. coli cytosine deaminase; codA; confers sensitivity to 5-fluorocytosine
   3257..3411    +  CDS            lacZα (fragment): LacZα fragment of β-galactosidase; lacZ fragment
   5956..6576    +  CDS            catP: CAT2_CLOPF - Protein inferred from homology: Swiss-Prot protein existence level 3. This enzyme is an effector of chloramphenicol resistance in bacteria. From Clostridium perfringens.
   6656..7174    +  CDS            pyrD (fragment): PYRDB_DESRM - Experimental evidence at protein level: Swiss-Prot protein existence level 1. Together with PyrK, also forms a metal reductase complex able to reduce Fe(III)-chelates to Fe(II)-chelates, as well as soluble Cr(VI) and U(VI), using NADH as electron donor. To a lesser extent, can also use NADPH as an electron donor. Is unable to reduce riboflavin and FMN with NADH as electron donor. May have an in vivo role in metal reduction in D.reducens, which is an organism capable of reducing contaminant heavy metals and radionuclides. From Desulfotomaculum reducens (strain MI-1).
   7268..7849    +  CDS            pyrE: PYRE_CLOD6 - Protein inferred from homology: Swiss-Prot protein existence level 3. Catalyzes the transfer of a ribosyl phosphate group from 5- phosphoribose 1-diphosphate to orotate, leading to the formation of orotidine monophosphate (OMP). From Clostridioides difficile (strain 630) (Peptoclostridium difficile).
