[The description below was written by a language model from this plasmid's Addgene catalogue record and pLannotate feature annotations shown in this document.]
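Description:
pJAK212 is a bacterial knock-in (allelic exchange) plasmid for Clostridioides difficile and related species. It is derived from pJAK081 and built on the pMTLSC-7215 backbone, and is catalogued as an empty backbone with no gene insert. In E. coli it replicates at high copy from a ColE1/pUC-type origin and is selected with chloramphenicol through catP, a Clostridium perfringens-type chloramphenicol acetyltransferase gene. An IncP origin of transfer with traJ and a fragment of traI allows the plasmid to be mobilised by conjugation from a suitable E. coli donor into the clostridial recipient. The feature table does not annotate any Gram-positive replicon, although roughly 2.5 kb between the lacZα fragment and catP, and the final stretch of the 9.4 kb sequence, carry no annotations.

The backbone carries E. coli codA, encoding cytosine deaminase, which confers sensitivity to 5-fluorocytosine. It serves as a counter-selection marker, so cells that have lost the plasmid backbone after a second recombination event can be recovered. A lac operator lies just upstream of codA and a lacZα fragment lies downstream. The short hit to a baculovirus polyadenylation signal is most likely a spurious match.

The distinguishing payload is a 218 bp insertion containing a 9 bp sequencing barcode, designated Barcode 12, which suggests the plasmid is one of a series differing only in barcode. Annotated pyrE (matching C. difficile 630) and an adjacent pyrD-like fragment suggest that chromosomal sequence around the pyrE locus supplies the homology for integration, though the record does not state the target site explicitly. The apparent use is to place a neutral, sequence-identifiable tag in the chromosome so that otherwise isogenic strains can be distinguished by sequencing.
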