Addgene plasmid #245160: pJAK212
Purpose: (Empty Backbone) pJAK081-based knock-in plasmid with a 218 bp insertion containing 9 bp sequencing Barcode 12 (AGTGTAACG)
Depositing lab: Robert Fagan. Depositing organization: University of Sheffield. Publication: A set of genetic tools for use in Clostridioides difficile and related species. Fisher H, de Lussy Kubisa L, Jakhmola A, Walker E, Kirk JA, Oatley P, Chaudhuri RR, Douce GR, Ormsby MJ, Fagan RP. Microbiology (Reading). 2026 Feb;172(2). doi: 10.1099/mic.0.001665. PubMed 41712450.
Backbone
  Vector backbone: pMTLSC-7215
  Backbone manufacturer: Nigel P Minton
  Vector type: Bacterial knock-in
Growth in bacteria
  Bacterial resistance: Chloramphenicol, 25 μg/mL
  Growth temperature: 37°C
  Growth strain: DH5alpha
  Copy number: High Copy
Gene/Insert
  Gene/Insert name: None
Terms and licenses: Academic/Nonprofit Terms; Industry Terms: Not Available to Industry
How to cite: pJAK212 was a gift from Robert Fagan (Addgene plasmid # 245160 ; http://n2t.net/addgene:245160 ; RRID:Addgene_245160)
